Addgene plasmid #208765: pET21a-C2m2-mKate
Purpose: To express C2m2-mKate in bacteria
Depositing lab: Urte Neniskyte. Depositing organization: Vilnius University. Publication: Genetically encoded phosphatidylserine biosensor for in vitro, ex vivo and in vivo labelling. Dirvelyte E, Bujanauskiene D, Jankaityte E, Daugelaviciene N, Kisieliute U, Nagula I, Budvytyte R, Neniskyte U. Cell Mol Biol Lett. 2023 Jul 27;28(1):59. doi: 10.1186/s11658-023-00472-7. PubMed 37501184.
Backbone
  Vector backbone: pET21a(+)
  Backbone manufacturer: EMD Biosciences
  Backbone size w/o insert (bp): 5365
  Total vector size (bp): 6624
  Vector type: Bacterial Expression
Growth in bacteria
  Bacterial resistance: Ampicillin, 100 μg/mL
  Growth temperature: 37°C
  Growth strain: DH5alpha
  Copy number: High Copy
Gene/Insert
  Gene/Insert name: C2m2-mKate (alt name: C2 domain)
  Species: M. musculus (mouse)
  Insert size (bp): 1259
  Mutation: Mutated 24 and 45 lysine to asparagine in C2 domain (K24N, K45N), disabling the probe binding to phosphatidylserine
  GenBank ID: 17304
  Entrez Gene: Mfge8 (a.k.a. MFG-E8, MP47, Mfgm, P47, SED1, lactadherin)
  Promoter: T7 promoter
  Tag / fusion protein: mKate (C terminal on insert)
  Cloning method: Restriction Enzyme; 5′ cloning site NdeI (not destroyed); 3′ cloning site XhoI (not destroyed)
  Sequencing primers: 5′ CGGTTGGGAATGTAATTCAG; 3′ GCTAGTTATTGCTCAGCGC
Terms and licenses: Academic/Nonprofit Terms; Industry Terms: Not Available to Industry
How to cite: pET21a-C2m2-mKate was a gift from Urte Neniskyte (Addgene plasmid # 208765 ; http://n2t.net/addgene:208765 ; RRID:Addgene_208765)
