[The description below was written by a language model from this plasmid's Addgene catalogue record and pLannotate feature annotations shown in this document.]
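Description:
pET21a-C2m2-mKate is a bacterial expression plasmid of about 6.6 kb built on the pET21a(+) backbone for producing a recombinant fluorescent fusion protein in E. coli. It is maintained through a ColE1/pMB1-type origin, with the pBR322-derived bom and rop elements also annotated (the catalogue entry lists it as high copy), and it is selected with ampicillin via the β-lactamase gene. An f1 phage origin is also present. The short tetracycline-resistance fragments, and probably the small "SET1" hit just before the terminator, look like backbone remnants picked up by automated annotation rather than functional parts.

The expression cassette follows the standard pET layout: a T7 promoter followed by a lac operator, the T7 gene 10 ribosome binding site, the insert cloned between NdeI and XhoI, and a T7 terminator. A plasmid-borne lacI gene supplies the repressor, so transcription depends on a host that provides T7 RNA polymerase and is induced with IPTG. The roughly 1.26 kb insert encodes the C2 domain of mouse Mfge8 (lactadherin) fused at its C terminus to the red fluorescent protein mKate, which the annotation matches to an mKate2-type variant. A short polyhistidine stretch lies directly downstream, consistent with the vector's C-terminal His tag for affinity purification.

The "m2" version carries K24N and K45N substitutions in the C2 domain, which the record states abolish binding to phosphatidylserine. The associated work concerns a genetically encoded phosphatidylserine biosensor, so this construct most plausibly supplies purified binding-deficient protein as a negative control for the functional C2-mKate probe, although the record itself states only that it is for bacterial expression of C2m2-mKate.
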