Features (pLannotate 1.2.2; 20 found; start..end, strand, type, name):
    632..771     -  misc_feature   bom: basis of mobility region from pBR322
    873..1064    -  CDS            rop: Rop protein, which maintains plasmids at low copy number; rop
   1081..1461    +  CDS            YPB1_ECOLX: Protein predicted: Swiss-Prot protein existence level 4. From Escherichia coli.
   1533..1824    -  CDS            TcR (fragment): tetracycline efflux protein; tet; confers resistance to tetracycline
   1839..1860    -  protein_bind   CAP binding site: CAP binding activates transcription in the presence of cAMP. E. coli catabolite activator protein
   1873..2955    -  CDS            lacI: lac repressor; lacI; The lac repressor binds to the lac operator to inhibit transcription in E. coli. This inhibition can be relieved by adding lactose or isopropyl-β-D-thiogalactopyranoside (IPTG).
   2956..3033    -  promoter       lacI promoter: lacI
   3041..3320    -  CDS            TcR (fragment): tetracycline efflux protein; tet; confers resistance to tetracycline
   3342..3360    +  promoter       T7 promoter: promoter for bacteriophage T7 RNA polymerase
   3361..3385    +  protein_bind   lac operator: The lac repressor binds to the lac operator to inhibit transcription in E. coli. This inhibition can be relieved by adding lactose or isopropyl-β-D-thiogalactopyranoside (IPTG). lac repressor encoded by lacI
   3400..3422    +  RBS            RBS: efficient ribosome binding site from bacteriophage T7 gene 10 (Olins and Rangwala, 1989)
   3430..3906    +  CDS            Mfge8 (fragment): MFGM_MOUSE - Experimental evidence at protein level: Swiss-Prot protein existence level 1. Contributes to phagocytic removal of apoptotic cells in many tissues. Specific ligand for the alpha-v/beta-3 and alpha-v/beta-5 receptors. Also binds to phosphatidylserine-enriched cell surfaces in a receptor-independent manner. Zona pellucida-binding protein which may play a role in gamete interaction (By similarity). Plays an important role in the maintenance of intestinal epithelial homeostasis and the promotion of mucosal healing. Promotes VEGF-dependent neovascularization. From Mus musculus (Mouse).
   3994..4686    +  CDS            mKate2.5: mKate2.5 is a fluorescent protein published in 2012, derived from Entacmaea quadricolor. It is reported to be a monomer.
   4693..4710    +  CDS            9xHis (fragment): 9xHis affinity tag
   4720..4769    +  CDS            SET1 (fragment): solubility-enhancement tag derived from T7 phage gene 10B
   4777..4824    +  terminator     T7 terminator: transcription terminator for bacteriophage T7 RNA polymerase
   4861..5289    +  rep_origin     f1 ori (sequence partly withheld): f1 bacteriophage origin of replication; arrow indicates direction of (+) strand synthesis
   5342..5446    +  promoter       AmpR promoter: bla
   5447..6307    +  CDS            AmpR: β-lactamase; bla; confers resistance to ampicillin, carbenicillin, and related antibiotics
   6478..446     +  rep_origin     ori (across the origin): high-copy-number ColE1/pMB1/pBR322/pUC origin of replication
>Addgene plasmid #208765 | pET21a-C2m2-mKate | addgene full sequence | sequence record 412565 | Addgene NGS Result
CTGTCCTTCTAGTGTAGCCGTAGTTAGGCCACCACTTCAAGAACTCTGTAGCACCGCCTACATACCTCGC
TCTGCTAATCCTGTTACCAGTGGCTGCTGCCAGTGGCGATAAGTCGTGTCTTACCGGGTTGGACTCAAGA
CGATAGTTACCGGATAAGGCGCAGCGGTCGGGCTGAACGGGGGGTTCGTGCACACAGCCCAGCTTGGAGC
GAACGACCTACACCGAACTGAGATACCTACAGCGTGAGCTATGAGAAAGCGCCACGCTTCCCGAAGGGAG
AAAGGCGGACAGGTATCCGGTAAGCGGCAGGGTCGGAACAGGAGAGCGCACGAGGGAGCTTCCAGGGGGA
AACGCCTGGTATCTTTATAGTCCTGTCGGGTTTCGCCACCTCTGACTTGAGCGTCGATTTTTGTGATGCT
CGTCAGGGGGGCGGAGCCTATGGAAAAACGCCAGCAACGCGGCCTTTTTACGGTTCCTGGCCTTTTGCTG
GCCTTTTGCTCACATGTTCTTTCCTGCGTTATCCCCTGATTCTGTGGATAACCGTATTACCGCCTTTGAG
TGAGCTGATACCGCTCGCCGCAGCCGAACGACCGAGCGCAGCGAGTCAGTGAGCGAGGAAGCGGAAGAGC
GCCTGATGCGGTATTTTCTCCTTACGCATCTGTGCGGTATTTCACACCGCAATGGTGCACTCTCAGTACA
ATCTGCTCTGATGCCGCATAGTTAAGCCAGTATACACTCCGCTATCGCTACGTGACTGGGTCATGGCTGC
GCCCCGACACCCGCCAACACCCGCTGACGCGCCCTGACGGGCTTGTCTGCTCCCGGCATCCGCTTACAGA
CAAGCTGTGACCGTCTCCGGGAGCTGCATGTGTCAGAGGTTTTCACCGTCATCACCGAAACGCGCGAGGC
AGCTGCGGTAAAGCTCATCAGCGTGGTCGTGAAGCGATTCACAGATGTCTGCCTGTTCATCCGCGTCCAG
CTCGTTGAGTTTCTCCAGAAGCGTTAATGTCTGGCTTCTGATAAAGCGGGCCATGTTAAGGGCGGTTTTT
TCCTGTTTGGTCACTGATGCCTCCGTGTAAGGGGGATTTCTGTTCATGGGGGTAATGATACCGATGAAAC
GAGAGAGGATGCTCACGATACGGGTTACTGATGATGAACATGCCCGGTTACTGGAACGTTGTGAGGGTAA
ACAACTGGCGGTATGGATGCGGCGGGACCAGAGAAAAATCACTCAGGGTCAATGCCAGCGCTTCGTTAAT
ACAGATGTAGGTGTTCCACAGGGTAGCCAGCAGCATCCTGCGATGCAGATCCGGAACATAATGGTGCAGG
GCGCTGACTTCCGCGTTTCCAGACTTTACGAAACACGGAAACCGAAGACCATTCATGTTGTTGCTCAGGT
CGCAGACGTTTTGCAGCAGCAGTCGCTTCACGTTCGCTCGCGTATCGGTGATTCATTCTGCTAACCAGTA
AGGCAACCCCGCCAGCCTAGCCGGGTCCTCAACGACAGGAGCACGATCATGCGCACCCGTGGGGCCGCCA
TGCCGGCGATAATGGCCTGCTTCTCGCCGAAACGTTTGGTGGCGGGACCAGTGACGAAGGCTTGAGCGAG
GGCGTGCAAGATTCCGAATACCGCAAGCGACAGGCCGATCATCGTCGCGCTCCAGCGAAAGCGGTCCTCG
CCGAAAATGACCCAGAGCGCTGCCGGCACCTGTCCTACGAGTTGCATGATAAAGAAGACAGTCATAAGTG
CGGCGACGATAGTCATGCCCCGCGCCCACCGGAAGGAGCTGACTGGGTTGAAGGCTCTCAAGGGCATCGG
TCGAGATCCCGGTGCCTAATGAGTGAGCTAACTTACATTAATTGCGTTGCGCTCACTGCCCGCTTTCCAG
TCGGGAAACCTGTCGTGCCAGCTGCATTAATGAATCGGCCAACGCGCGGGGAGAGGCGGTTTGCGTATTG
GGCGCCAGGGTGGTTTTTCTTTTCACCAGTGAGACGGGCAACAGCTGATTGCCCTTCACCGCCTGGCCCT
GAGAGAGTTGCAGCAAGCGGTCCACGCTGGTTTGCCCCAGCAGGCGAAAATCCTGTTTGATGGTGGTTAA
CGGCGGGATATAACATGAGCTGTCTTCGGTATCGTCGTATCCCACTACCGAGATATCCGCACCAACGCGC
AGCCCGGACTCGGTAATGGCGCGCATTGCGCCCAGCGCCATCTGATCGTTGGCAACCAGCATCGCAGTGG
GAACGATGCCCTCATTCAGCATTTGCATGGTTTGTTGAAAACCGGACATGGCACTCCAGTCGCCTTCCCG
TTCCGCTATCGGCTGAATTTGATTGCGAGTGAGATATTTATGCCAGCCAGCCAGACGCAGACGCGCCGAG
ACAGAACTTAATGGGCCCGCTAACAGCGCGATTTGCTGGTGACCCAATGCGACCAGATGCTCCACGCCCA
GTCGCGTACCGTCTTCATGGGAGAAAATAATACTGTTGATGGGTGTCTGGTCAGAGACATCAAGAAATAA
CGCCGGAACATTAGTGCAGGCAGCTTCCACAGCAATGGCATCCTGGTCATCCAGCGGATAGTTAATGATC
AGCCCACTGACGCGTTGCGCGAGAAGATTGTGCACCGCCGCTTTACAGGCTTCGACGCCGCTTCGTTCTA
CCATCGACACCACCACGCTGGCACCCAGTTGATCGGCGCGAGATTTAATCGCCGCGACAATTTGCGACGG
CGCGTGCAGGGCCAGACTGGAGGTGGCAACGCCAATCAGCAACGACTGTTTGCCCGCCAGTTGTTGTGCC
ACGCGGTTGGGAATGTAATTCAGCTCCGCCATCGCCGCTTCCACTTTTTCCCGCGTTTTCGCAGAAACGT
GGCTGGCCTGGTTCACCACGCGGGAAACGGTCTGATAAGAGACACCGGCATACTCTGCGACATCGTATAA
CGTTACTGGTTTCACATTCACCACCCTGAATTGACTCTCTTCCGGGCGCTATCATGCCATACCGCGAAAG
GTTTTGCGCCATTCGATGGTGTCCGGGATCTCGACGCTCTCCCTTATGCGACTCCTGCATTAGGAAGCAG
CCCAGTAGTAGGTTGAGGCCGTTGAGCACCGCCGCCGCAAGGAATGGTGCATGCAAGGAGATGGCGCCCA
ACAGTCCCCCGGCCACGGGGCCTGCCACCATACCCACGCCGAAACAAGCGCTCATGAGCCCGAAGTGGCG
AGCCCGATCTTCCCCATCGGTGATGTCGGCGATATAGGCGCCAGCAACCGCACCTGTGGCGCCGGTGATG
CCGGCCACGATGCGTCCGGCGTAGAGGATCGAGATCTCGATCCCGCGAAATTAATACGACTCACTATAGG
GGAATTGTGAGCGGATAACAATTCCCCTCTAGAAATAATTTTGTTTAACTTTAAGAAGGAGATATACATA
TGCACGGATGTTCTGAGCCCCTGGGCCTGAAGAATAACACAATTCCTGACAGCCAGATGTCAGCCTCCAG
CAGCTACAATACATGGAACCTGCGTGCTTTTGGCTGGTACCCCCACTTGGGAAGGCTGGATAATCAGGGC
AATATCAATGCCTGGACGGCTCAGAGCAACAGTGCCAAGGAATGGCTGCAGGTTGACCTGGGCACTCAGA
GGCAAGTGACAGGAATCATCACCCAGGGGGCCCGTGACTTTGGCCACATCCAGTATGTGGCGTCCTACAA
GGTAGCCCACAGTGATGATGGTGTGCAGTGGACTGTATATGAGGAGCAAGGAAGCAGCAAGGTCTTCCAG
GGCAACTTGGACAACAACTCCCACAAGAAGAACATCTTCGAGAAACCCTTCATGGCTCGCTACGTGCGTG
TCCTTCCAGTGTCCTGGCATAACCGCATCACCCTGCGCCTGGAGCTGCTGGGCTGTAAGCTTGGCACTGG
AGGCTCTGGAGGCACTGGAGGCTCTGGAGGCACCGGTAGCACTAGCGGCGGAAGCGGCGGGACAGGTACG
CGTGTGAGCGAGCTGATTAAGGAGAACATGCACATGAAGCTGTACATGGAGGGCACCGTGAACAACCACC
ACTTCAAGTGCACATCCGAGGGCGAAGGCAAGCCCTACGAGGGCACCCAGACCATGAGAATCAAGGTCGT
CGAGGGCGGCCCTCTCCCCTTCGCCTTCGACATCCTGGCTACCAGCTTCATGTACGGCAGCAAAACCTTC
ATCAACCACCCTCAGGGCATCCCCGACTTCTTTAAGCAGTCCTTCCCTGAGGGCTTCACATGGGAGAGAG
TCACCACATACGAAGACGGGGGCGTGCTGACCGCTACCCAGGACACCAGCCTCCAGGACGGCTGCCTCAT
CTACAACGTCAAGATTAGAGGGGTGAACTTCCCAGCCAACGGCCCTGTGATGCAGAAGAAAACACTCGGC
TGGGAGGCCTCCACCGAGACGCTGTACCCCGCTGACGGCGGCCTGGAAGGCGCATGTGACATGGCCCTGA
AGCTCGTGGGCGGGGGCCACCTGATCTGCAACTTGGAGACCACATACAGATCCAAGAAACCCGCTAAGAA
CCTCAAGATGCCCGGCGTCTACAACGTGGACAGGAGACTGGAAAGAATCAAGGAGGCCGACAATGAGACC
TACGTCGAGCAGCACGAGGTGGCTGTGGCCAGATACTCTACTGGTGGCGCTGGTGATGGAGGTAAACTCG
AGCACCACCACCACCACCACTGAGATCCGGCTGCTAACAAAGCCCGAAAGGAAGCTGAGTTGGCTGCTGC
CACCGCTGAGCAATAACTAGCATAACCCCTTGGGGCCTCTAAACGGGTCTTGAGGGGTTTTTTGCTGAAA
GGAGGAACTATATCCGGATTGGCGAATGGG
[124 nt withheld, positions 4861-4984]
C
[91 nt withheld, positions 4986-5076]
A
[49 nt withheld, positions 5078-5126]
CCTTTGACGTTGGAGTCCACGTTCTTT
[37 nt withheld, positions 5154-5190]
ACCCTATCTCGGTCTATTCTTTTGATTTATAAGGGATTTTGCCGATTTCGGCCTATTGGTTAAAAAATGA
GCTGATTTAACAAAAATTTAACGCGAATTTTAACAAAATATTAACGCTTACAATTTAGGTGGCACTTTTC
GGGGAAATGTGCGCGGAACCCCTATTTGTTTATTTTTCTAAATACATTCAAATATGTATCCGCTCATGAG
ACAATAACCCTGATAAATGCTTCAATAATATTGAAAAAGGAAGAGTATGAGTATTCAACATTTCCGTGTC
GCCCTTATTCCCTTTTTTGCGGCATTTTGCCTTCCTGTTTTTGCTCACCCAGAAACGCTGGTGAAAGTAA
AAGATGCTGAAGATCAGTTGGGTGCACGAGTGGGTTACATCGAACTGGATCTCAACAGCGGTAAGATCCT
TGAGAGTTTTCGCCCCGAAGAACGTTTTCCAATGATGAGCACTTTTAAAGTTCTGCTATGTGGCGCGGTA
TTATCCCGTATTGACGCCGGGCAAGAGCAACTCGGTCGCCGCATACACTATTCTCAGAATGACTTGGTTG
AGTACTCACCAGTCACAGAAAAGCATCTTACGGATGGCATGACAGTAAGAGAATTATGCAGTGCTGCCAT
AACCATGAGTGATAACACTGCGGCCAACTTACTTCTGACAACGATCGGAGGACCGAAGGAGCTAACCGCT
TTTTTGCACAACATGGGGGATCATGTAACTCGCCTTGATCGTTGGGAACCGGAGCTGAATGAAGCCATAC
CAAACGACGAGCGTGACACCACGATGCCTGCAGCAATGGCAACAACGTTGCGCAAACTATTAACTGGCGA
ACTACTTACTCTAGCTTCCCGGCAACAATTAATAGACTGGATGGAGGCGGATAAAGTTGCAGGACCACTT
CTGCGCTCGGCCCTTCCGGCTGGCTGGTTTATTGCTGATAAATCTGGAGCCGGTGAGCGTGGGTCTCGCG
GTATCATTGCAGCACTGGGGCCAGATGGTAAGCCCTCCCGTATCGTAGTTATCTACACGACGGGGAGTCA
GGCAACTATGGATGAACGAAATAGACAGATCGCTGAGATAGGTGCCTCACTGATTAAGCATTGGTAACTG
TCAGACCAAGTTTACTCATATATACTTTAGATTGATTTAAAACTTCATTTTTAATTTAAAAGGATCTAGG
TGAAGATCCTTTTTGATAATCTCATGACCAAAATCCCTTAACGTGAGTTTTCGTTCCACTGAGCGTCAGA
CCCCGTAGAAAAGATCAAAGGATCTTCTTGAGATCCTTTTTTTCTGCGCGTAATCTGCTGCTTGCAAACA
AAAAAACCACCGCTACCAGCGGTGGTTTGTTTGCCGGATCAAGAGCTACCAACTCTTTTTCCGAAGGTAA
CTGGCTTCAGCAGAGCGCAGATACCAAATA
